Addgene plasmid #197193: pCytERM-IFP2-N1
Purpose: Expresses the fusion protein of CytERM-IFP2 in mammalian cells
Depositing lab: Kiryl Piatkevich. Depositing organization: Westlake University. Publication: Quantitative assessment of near-infrared fluorescent proteins. Zhang H, Papadaki S, Sun X, Wang X, Drobizhev M, Yao L, Rehbock M, Koster RW, Wu L, Namikawa K, Piatkevich KD. Nat Methods. 2023 Sep 4. doi: 10.1038/s41592-023-01975-z. PubMed 37666982.
Backbone
  Vector backbone: pN1
  Vector type: Mammalian Expression
Growth in bacteria
  Bacterial resistance: Kanamycin, 50 μg/mL
  Growth temperature: 37°C
  Growth strain: NEB Stable
  Copy number: High Copy
Gene/Insert
  Gene/Insert name: CytERM-IFP2
  Species: M. musculus (mouse)
  Cloning method: Gibson Cloning
Terms and licenses: Academic/Nonprofit Terms; Industry Terms: Not Available to Industry
Depositor comments: Please visit https://www.researchsquare.com/article/rs-797586/v1 for preprint.
How to cite: pCytERM-IFP2-N1 was a gift from Kiryl Piatkevich (Addgene plasmid # 197193 ; http://n2t.net/addgene:197193 ; RRID:Addgene_197193)
