[The description below was written by a language model from this plasmid's Addgene catalogue record and pLannotate feature annotations shown in this document.]
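Description:
pCytERM-IFP2-N1 is a 5,055-nt mammalian expression plasmid built on an N1-type backbone (pN1), in which the gene of interest sits upstream of the fluorescent protein. It replicates in E. coli from a high-copy ColE1/pUC origin and also carries an f1 phage origin. Selection relies on a single Tn5 NeoR/KanR (aph(3')-II) cassette driven by tandem bacterial (bla) and SV40 early promoters and terminated by an HSV TK polyadenylation signal, giving kanamycin resistance in bacteria and potential G418 selection in mammalian cells. Short fragments annotated as ble, a bGH poly(A) signal and SV40 large T antigen appear to be backbone remnants rather than functional elements.

The payload is transcribed from the human CMV immediate-early enhancer and promoter and ends at an SV40 poly(A) signal. It encodes CytERM, annotated as a short N-terminal fragment of a cytochrome P450 (matching rabbit CYP2C1, although the catalogue entry lists the insert species as mouse). This is joined through residual multiple-cloning-site sequence to IFP2.0, a monomeric bacteriophytochrome-based infrared fluorescent protein. The P450 fragment generally serves as an endoplasmic reticulum membrane anchor that displays the fused protein on the cytoplasmic face of the ER. Such CytERM fusions are commonly used to judge a fluorescent protein's tendency to oligomerise in cells, since self-associating tags reorganise the ER into stacked membrane whorls.

The record states only that the plasmid expresses the CytERM-IFP2 fusion in mammalian cells. It is associated with a study quantitatively comparing near-infrared fluorescent proteins, which fits this type of assay.
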