Features (pLannotate 1.2.2; 16 found; start..end, strand, type, name):
     61..364     +  enhancer       CMV enhancer: human cytomegalovirus immediate early enhancer
    365..568     +  promoter       CMV promoter: human cytomegalovirus (CMV) immediate early promoter
    591..614     +  misc_feature   MCS (fragment): multiple cloning site
    615..701     +  CDS            CYP2C1 (fragment): CP2C1_RABIT - Experimental evidence at protein level: Swiss-Prot protein existence level 1. Cytochromes P450 are a group of heme-thiolate monooxygenases. In liver microsomes, this enzyme is involved in an NADPH-dependent electron transport pathway. It oxidizes a variety of structurally unrelated compounds, including steroids, fatty acids, and xenobiotics. From Oryctolagus cuniculus (Rabbit).
    696..739     +  misc_feature   MCS (fragment): multiple cloning site
    753..1718    +  CDS            IFP2.0: bacteriophytochrome-based monomeric infrared fluorescent protein (Yu et al., 2014)
   1737..1820    +  CDS            large T antigen (fragment): large T antigen from SV40 (simian virus 40)
   1843..1964    +  polyA_signal   SV40 poly(A) signal: SV40 polyadenylation signal
   1998..2426    -  rep_origin     f1 ori (sequence partly withheld): f1 bacteriophage origin of replication; arrow indicates direction of (+) strand synthesis
   2453..2557    +  promoter       AmpR promoter: bla
   2559..2916    +  promoter       SV40 promoter: SV40 enhancer and early promoter
   2951..3745    +  CDS            NeoR/KanR: aminoglycoside phosphotransferase from Tn5; aph(3')-II (or nptII); confers resistance to neomycin, kanamycin, and G418 (Geneticin®)
   3766..3918    +  CDS            ble (fragment): BLE_KLEPN - Experimental evidence at protein level: Swiss-Prot protein existence level 1. Binding protein with a strong affinity to the bleomycin family of antibiotics. Binds to CL990; an antimitotic-antibiotic compound. From Klebsiella pneumoniae.
   3977..4024    +  polyA_signal   HSV TK poly(A) signal: herpes simplex virus thymidine kinase polyadenylation signal (Cole and Stacy, 1985)
   4115..4131    -  polyA_signal   bGH poly(A) signal (fragment): bovine growth hormone polyadenylation signal
   4353..4941    +  rep_origin     ori: high-copy-number ColE1/pMB1/pBR322/pUC origin of replication
>Addgene plasmid #197193 | pCytERM-IFP2-N1 | addgene full sequence | sequence record 388151 | Addgene NGS Result
TAGTTATTAATAGTAATCAATTACGGGGTCATTAGTTCATAGCCCATATATGGAGTTCCGCGTTACATAA
CTTACGGTAAATGGCCCGCCTGGCTGACCGCCCAACGACCCCCGCCCATTGACGTCAATAATGACGTATG
TTCCCATAGTAACGCCAATAGGGACTTTCCATTGACGTCAATGGGTGGAGTATTTACGGTAAACTGCCCA
CTTGGCAGTACATCAAGTGTATCATATGCCAAGTACGCCCCCTATTGACGTCAATGACGGTAAATGGCCC
GCCTGGCATTATGCCCAGTACATGACCTTATGGGACTTTCCTACTTGGCAGTACATCTACGTATTAGTCA
TCGCTATTACCATGGTGATGCGGTTTTGGCAGTACATCAATGGGCGTGGATAGCGGTTTGACTCACGGGG
ATTTCCAAGTCTCCACCCCATTGACGTCAATGGGAGTTTGTTTTGGCACCAAAATCAACGGGACTTTCCA
AAATGTCGTAACAACTCCGCCCCATTGACGCAAATGGGCGGTAGGCGTGTACGGTGGGAGGTCTATATAA
GCAGAGCTGGTTTAGTGAACCGTCAGATCCGCTAGCGCTACCGGACTCAGATCTATGGACCCTGTGGTGG
TGCTGGGGCTCTGTCTCTCCTGTTTGCTTCTCCTTTCACTCTGGAAACAGAGCTATGGGGGAGGGAAGCT
TCGAATTCTGCAGTCGACGGTACCGCGGGCCCGGGATCCACCGGTCGCCACCATGGCTCGGGACCCTCAA
CCTTTCTTCCCTCCTCTGTATCTCGGAGGACCAGAGATCACTACTGAGAACTGCGAGCGGGAACCTATAC
ATATACCAGGTTCTATTCAACCTCATGGAGCACTGCTCACAGCCGATGGACATTCTGGCGAGGTGCTGCA
AGTTTCACTCAACGCAGCCACTTTCCTGGGCCAGGAACCAACTGTTCTGCGGGGACAGACCCTGGCAGCC
CTGCTGCCAGACCAGTGGCCTGCTCTGCAGACTGCCCTGCCTCCAGGCTGCCAGGACGCCCTGCAGTATC
GCGCCACCCTGGATTGGCCCGCCGCCGGACACCTGAGCCTGACCGTGCATAGGGTGGCCGAGCTGCTGAT
TCTGGAATTCGAGCCTACTGAGGCATGGGACTCTATTGGACCCCACGCTCTGAGAAATGCAATGTTCGCT
CTGGAGAGTGCTCCTAATCTCCGGGCACTGGCTGAAGTCGCAACCCAAACAGTCCGGGAACTGTCAGGTT
TCGACCGGGTGATGCTGTACAAGTTTGCACCAGACGCAACAGGAGAGGTTATTGCCGAAGCAAGGCGCGA
GGGCATGCAGGCTTACCTCGGGCATAGGTTTCCCGCATCCACCACCCCTGCACAAGCTAGGGCCCTCTAC
ACAAGACACCTGCTCCGGCTGACCGCAGACACCAGGGCTGCAGCAGTGCCCCTCGACCCCGTGCTGAATC
CCCAGACAAATGCTCCTACACCTCTGGGCGGAGCTGTCCTCAGAGCTACATCCCCAATGCACATGCAGTA
CCTGAGGAATATGGGAGTGGGCTCCTCCCTGAGCGTCAGCGTCGTGGTCGGCGGCCAGCTGTGGGGACTG
ATTGTCTGCCACCATCAGACACCCTACGTGCTGCCACCCGATCTGCGGACCACCCTGGAGTATCTGGGGA
GGCTCCTGTCCCTGCAGGTGCAGAGGAAAGAAGCCTGATAAGCGGCCGCGACTCTAGATCATAATCAGCC
ATACCACATTTGTAGAGGTTTTACTTGCTTTAAAAAACCTCCCACACCTCCCCCTGAACCTGAAACATAA
AATGAATGCAATTGTTGTTGTTAACTTGTTTATTGCAGCTTATAATGGTTACAAATAAAGCAATAGCATC
ACAAATTTCACAAATAAAGCATTTTTTTCACTGCATTCTAGTTGTGGTTTGTCCAAACTCATCAATGTAT
CTTAAGGCGTAAATTGTAAGCGTTAATATTTTGTTAAAATTCGCGTTAAATTTTTGTTAAATCAGCTCAT
TTTTTAACCAATAGGCCGAAATCGGCAAAATCCCTTATAAATCAAAAGAATAGACCGAGATAGGGT
[37 nt withheld, positions 2097-2133]
AAAGAACGTGGACTCCAACGTCAAAGG
[49 nt withheld, positions 2161-2209]
T
[91 nt withheld, positions 2211-2301]
G
[124 nt withheld, positions 2303-2426]
CAGGTGGCACTTTTCGGGGAAATGTGCGCGGAACCCCTATTTGTTTATTTTTCTAAATACATTCAAATAT
GTATCCGCTCATGAGACAATAACCCTGATAAATGCTTCAATAATATTGAAAAAGGAAGAGTCCTGAGGCG
GAAAGAACCAGCTGTGGAATGTGTGTCAGTTAGGGTGTGGAAAGTCCCCAGGCTCCCCAGCAGGCAGAAG
TATGCAAAGCATGCATCTCAATTAGTCAGCAACCAGGTGTGGAAAGTCCCCAGGCTCCCCAGCAGGCAGA
AGTATGCAAAGCATGCATCTCAATTAGTCAGCAACCATAGTCCCGCCCCTAACTCCGCCCATCCCGCCCC
TAACTCCGCCCAGTTCCGCCCATTCTCCGCCCCATGGCTGACTAATTTTTTTTATTTATGCAGAGGCCGA
GGCCGCCTCGGCCTCTGAGCTATTCCAGAAGTAGTGAGGAGGCTTTTTTGGAGGCCTAGGCTTTTGCAAA
GATCGATCAAGAGACAGGATGAGGATCGTTTCGCATGATTGAACAAGATGGATTGCACGCAGGTTCTCCG
GCCGCTTGGGTGGAGAGGCTATTCGGCTATGACTGGGCACAACAGACAATCGGCTGCTCTGATGCCGCCG
TGTTCCGGCTGTCAGCGCAGGGGCGCCCGGTTCTTTTTGTCAAGACCGACCTGTCCGGTGCCCTGAATGA
ACTGCAAGACGAGGCAGCGCGGCTATCGTGGCTGGCCACGACGGGCGTTCCTTGCGCAGCTGTGCTCGAC
GTTGTCACTGAAGCGGGAAGGGACTGGCTGCTATTGGGCGAAGTGCCGGGGCAGGATCTCCTGTCATCTC
ACCTTGCTCCTGCCGAGAAAGTATCCATCATGGCTGATGCAATGCGGCGGCTGCATACGCTTGATCCGGC
TACCTGCCCATTCGACCACCAAGCGAAACATCGCATCGAGCGAGCACGTACTCGGATGGAAGCCGGTCTT
GTCGATCAGGATGATCTGGACGAAGAGCATCAGGGGCTCGCGCCAGCCGAACTGTTCGCCAGGCTCAAGG
CGAGCATGCCCGACGGCGAGGATCTCGTCGTGACCCATGGCGATGCCTGCTTGCCGAATATCATGGTGGA
AAATGGCCGCTTTTCTGGATTCATCGACTGTGGCCGGCTGGGTGTGGCGGACCGCTATCAGGACATAGCG
TTGGCTACCCGTGATATTGCTGAAGAGCTTGGCGGCGAATGGGCTGACCGCTTCCTCGTGCTTTACGGTA
TCGCCGCTCCCGATTCGCAGCGCATCGCCTTCTATCGCCTTCTTGACGAGTTCTTCTGAGCGGGACTCTG
GGGTTCGAAATGACCGACCAAGCGACGCCCAACCTGCCATCACGAGATTTCGATTCCACCGCCGCCTTCT
ATGAAAGGTTGGGCTTCGGAATCGTTTTCCGGGACGCCGGCTGGATGATCCTCCAGCGCGGGGATCTCAT
GCTGGAGTTCTTCGCCCACCCTAGGGGGAGGCTAACTGAAACACGGAAGGAGACAATACCGGAAGGAACC
CGCGCTATGACGGCAATAAAAAGACAGAATAAAACGCACGGTGTTGGGTCGTTTGTTCATAAACGCGGGG
TTCGGTCCCAGGGCTGGCACTCTGTCGATACCCCACCGAGACCCCATTGGGGCCAATACGCCCGCGTTTC
TTCCTTTTCCCCACCCCACCCCCCAAGTTCGGGTGAAGGCCCAGGGCTCGCAGCCAACGTCGGGGCGGCA
GGCCCTGCCATAGCCTCAGGTTACTCATATATACTTTAGATTGATTTAAAACTTCATTTTTAATTTAAAA
GGATCTAGGTGAAGATCCTTTTTGATAATCTCATGACCAAAATCCCTTAACGTGAGTTTTCGTTCCACTG
AGCGTCAGACCCCGTAGAAAAGATCAAAGGATCTTCTTGAGATCCTTTTTTTCTGCGCGTAATCTGCTGC
TTGCAAACAAAAAAACCACCGCTACCAGCGGTGGTTTGTTTGCCGGATCAAGAGCTACCAACTCTTTTTC
CGAAGGTAACTGGCTTCAGCAGAGCGCAGATACCAAATACTGTTCTTCTAGTGTAGCCGTAGTTAGGCCA
CCACTTCAAGAACTCTGTAGCACCGCCTACATACCTCGCTCTGCTAATCCTGTTACCAGTGGCTGCTGCC
AGTGGCGATAAGTCGTGTCTTACCGGGTTGGACTCAAGACGATAGTTACCGGATAAGGCGCAGCGGTCGG
GCTGAACGGGGGGTTCGTGCACACAGCCCAGCTTGGAGCGAACGACCTACACCGAACTGAGATACCTACA
GCGTGAGCTATGAGAAAGCGCCACGCTTCCCGAAGGGAGAAAGGCGGACAGGTATCCGGTAAGCGGCAGG
GTCGGAACAGGAGAGCGCACGAGGGAGCTTCCAGGGGGAAACGCCTGGTATCTTTATAGTCCTGTCGGGT
TTCGCCACCTCTGACTTGAGCGTCGATTTTTGTGATGCTCGTCAGGGGGGCGGAGCCTATGGAAAAACGC
CAGCAACGCGGCCTTTTTACGGTTCCTGGCCTTTTGCTGGCCTTTTGCTCACATGTTCTTTCCTGCGTTA
TCCCCTGATTCTGTGGATAACCGTATTACCGCCATGCAT
